Addgene plasmid #68580: pMpGWB126
Purpose: (Empty Backbone) Gateway binary vector designed for transgenic research with Marchantia polymorpha as well as other plants
Depositing lab: Takayuki Kohchi. Depositing organization: Kyoto University, Graduate School of Biostudies. Publication: Development of Gateway Binary Vector Series with Four Different Selection Markers for the Liverwort Marchantia polymorpha. Ishizaki K, Nishihama R, Ueda M, Inoue K, Ishida S, Nishimura Y, Shikanai T, Kohchi T. PLoS One. 2015 Sep 25;10(9):e0138876. doi: 10.1371/journal.pone.0138876. eCollection 2015. PONE-D-15-25288 PubMed 26406247.
Backbone
  Vector backbone: pMpGWB100
  Backbone manufacturer: Kohchi Lab., Kyoto University
  Backbone size (bp): 9502
  Modifications to backbone: Coding sequence for TagRFP is cloned downstream of the Gateway cassette.
  Vector type: Plant Expression
  Promoter: No Promoter
  Selectable markers: Hygromycin
  Tag / fusion protein: TagRFP (C terminal on insert)
Growth in bacteria
  Bacterial resistance: Chloramphenicol and Spectinomycin, 25 & 50 μg/mL
  Growth temperature: 37°C
  Growth strain: DB3.1
  Copy number: High Copy
Gene/Insert
  Cloning method: Gateway Cloning
Resource information
  A portion of this plasmid was derived from a plasmid made by: The Gateway cassette was provided by Tsuyoshi Nakagawa at Shimane University, Japan.
Terms and licenses: Academic/Nonprofit Terms; Industry Terms: Not Available to Industry
How to cite: pMpGWB126 was a gift from Takayuki Kohchi (Addgene plasmid # 68580 ; http://n2t.net/addgene:68580 ; RRID:Addgene_68580)
