[The description below was written by a language model from this plasmid's Addgene catalogue record and pLannotate feature annotations shown in this document.]
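Description:
pMpGWB126 is an empty Gateway destination binary vector built on the pMpGWB100 backbone for Agrobacterium-mediated transformation of the liverwort Marchantia polymorpha and other plants. Outside the T-DNA it carries a ColE1/pBR322-type origin with the bom mobilisation region for high-copy replication in E. coli. It also has the pVS1 oriV, RepA and StaA functions, which support replication and stable maintenance in Agrobacterium. An aadA-type gene provides bacterial selection with spectinomycin. Because the unrecombined Gateway cassette contains the gyrase toxin gene ccdB together with a chloramphenicol resistance gene, the empty vector is selected on chloramphenicol plus spectinomycin and must be kept in a ccdB-tolerant strain such as DB3.1.

Between the nopaline-type right and left T-DNA borders lie two units. The first is the attR1–CmR–ccdB–attR2 cassette, followed directly by a TagRFP coding sequence and the NOS terminator. No plant promoter sits upstream of this cassette. An LR reaction swaps in the entry-clone fragment, which must bring its own regulatory sequence, for example a genomic fragment comprising a promoter and an open reading frame without a stop codon. The resulting protein is fused at its C terminus to the red fluorescent protein TagRFP. This arrangement suits analysis of expression patterns and subcellular localisation under native regulatory control. The second unit, in the opposite orientation, is a hygromycin phosphotransferase gene driven by an enhanced CaMV 35S promoter with the CaMV poly(A) signal, which allows hygromycin selection of transformed plants.

Two depositor full sequences are recorded. They differ by a single nucleotide in length, within the annotated 35S promoter region, and give otherwise identical annotations.
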