Features (pLannotate 1.2.2; 28 found; start..end, strand, type, name):
     54..78      -  misc_feature   RB T-DNA repeat: right border repeat from nopaline C58 T-DNA
    144..298     -  CDS            lacZα (fragment): LacZα fragment of β-galactosidase; lacZ fragment
    323..447     +  protein_bind   attR1: mutant version of attR; recombination site for the Gateway® LR reaction LR Clonase™
    484..514     +  promoter       lac UV5 promoter: E. coli lac promoter with an "up" mutation
    538..567     +  promoter       cat promoter (fragment): promoter of the E. coli cat gene encoding chloramphenicol acetyltransferase
    568..1227    +  CDS            CmR: chloramphenicol acetyltransferase; cat; confers resistance to chloramphenicol
   1406..1564    +  CDS            ccdA (fragment): CCDA_ECO57 - Also known as H, letA. Experimental evidence at protein level: Swiss-Prot protein existence level 1. Antitoxin component of a type II toxin-antitoxin (TA) system which inhibits the post-segregational killing (PSK) of plasmid-free cells, also referred to as a plasmid addiction system. Binds to and blocks the activity of CcdB; will also remove bound CcdB protein from the CcdB-GyrA complex by forming a CcdA-CcdB complex, a process termed rejuvenation. Functions as a transcriptional corepressor for the ccdAB operon, repression also requires CcdB (By similarity). From Escherichia coli
   1569..1874    +  CDS            ccdB: CcdB, a bacterial toxin that poisons DNA gyrase; ccdB; Plasmids containing the ccdB gene cannot be propagated in standard E. coli strains.
   1916..2040    -  protein_bind   attR2: mutant version of attR; recombination site for the Gateway® LR reaction LR Clonase™
   2072..2764    +  CDS            TagRFP: TagRFP is a basic (constitutively fluorescent) red fluorescent protein published in 2007, derived from Entacmaea quadricolor. It has very low acid sensitivity.
   2789..3041    +  terminator     NOS terminator: nopaline synthase terminator and poly(A) signal
   3097..3119    -  protein_bind   lac operator (fragment): The lac repressor binds to the lac operator to inhibit transcription in E. coli. This inhibition can be relieved by adding lactose or isopropyl-β-D-thiogalactopyranoside (IPTG). lac repressor encoded by lacI
   3123..3153    -  promoter       lac promoter: promoter for the E. coli lac operon
   3168..3189    -  protein_bind   CAP binding site: CAP binding activates transcription in the presence of cAMP. E. coli catabolite activator protein
   3274..3448    -  polyA_signal   CaMV poly(A) signal: cauliflower mosaic virus polyadenylation signal
   3489..4514    -  CDS            HygR: hygromycin B phosphotransferase confers resistance to hygromycin
   4581..5256    -  promoter       CaMV 35S promoter (enhanced): cauliflower mosaic virus 35S promoter with a duplicated enhancer region
   5451..5475    -  misc_feature   LB T-DNA repeat: left border repeat from nopaline C58 T-DNA
   5734..5757    +  promoter       Pc promoter (fragment): intI1 (promoter lies within the coding sequence); class 1 integron promoter
   5933..5989    +  CDS            GmR (fragment): gentamycin acetyltransferase; aacC1; confers resistance to gentamycin
   6000..6787    +  CDS            SmR (fragment): aminoglycoside adenylyltransferase (Murphy, 1985); aadA; confers resistance to spectinomycin and streptomycin
   7033..7621    +  rep_origin     ori: high-copy-number ColE1/pMB1/pBR322/pUC origin of replication
   7807..7947    -  misc_feature   bom: basis of mobility region from pBR322
   8049..8088    -  CDS            rop (fragment): Rop protein, which maintains plasmids at low copy number; rop
   8291..8485    -  rep_origin     pVS1 oriV: origin of replication for the Pseudomonas plasmid pVS1 (Heeb et al., 2000)
   8551..9624    -  CDS            pVS1 RepA: replication protein from the Pseudomonas plasmid pVS1 (Heeb et al., 2000)
  10053..10682   -  CDS            pVS1 StaA: stability protein from the Pseudomonas plasmid pVS1 (Heeb et al., 2000)
  11242..11643   -  CDS            Y4CG_SINFN (fragment): Protein inferred from homology: Swiss-Prot protein existence level 3. From Sinorhizobium fredii (strain NBRC 101917 / NGR234).
>Addgene plasmid #68580 | pMpGWB126 | depositor full sequence | sequence record 127930 | pMpGWB126 sequence 11929 bps
TTTCACGCCCTTTTAAATATCCGATTATTCTAATAAACGCTCTTTTCTCTTAGGTTTACCCGCCAATATA
TCCTGTCAAACACTGATAGTTTAAACTGAAGGCGGGAAACGACAATCTGATCCAAGCTCAAGCTGCTCTA
GCATTCGCCATTCAGGCTGCGCAACTGTTGGGAAGGGCGATCGGTGCGGGCCTCTTCGCTATTACGCCAG
CTGGCGAAAGGGGGATGTGCTGCAAGGCGATTAAGTTGGGTAACGCCAGGGTTTTCCCAGTCACGACGTT
GTAAAACGACGGCCAGTGCCAAGCTTGGGTCTAGAGTTATCAACAAGTTTGTACAAAAAAGCTGAACGAG
AAACGTAAAATGATATAAATATCAATATATTAAATTAGATTTTGCATAAAAAACAGACTACATAATACTG
TAAAACACAACATATCCAGTCACTATGGCGGCCCCTCGAGGGGCCGCATTAGGCACCCCAGGCTTTACAC
TTTATGCTTCCGGCTCGTATAATGTGTGGATTTTGAGTTAGGATCCGTCGAGATTTTCAGGAGCTAAGGA
AGCTAAAATGGAGAAAAAAATCACTGGATATACCACCGTTGATATATCCCAATGGCATCGTAAAGAACAT
TTTGAGGCATTTCAGTCAGTTGCTCAATGTACCTATAACCAGACCGTTCAGCTGGATATTACGGCCTTTT
TAAAGACCGTAAAGAAAAATAAGCACAAGTTTTATCCGGCCTTTATTCACATTCTTGCCCGCCTGATGAA
TGCTCATCCGGAATTCCGTATGGCAATGAAAGACGGTGAGCTGGTGATATGGGATAGTGTTCACCCTTGT
TACACCGTTTTCCATGAGCAAACTGAAACGTTTTCATCGCTCTGGAGTGAATACCACGACGATTTCCGGC
AGTTTCTACACATATATTCGCAAGATGTGGCGTGTTACGGTGAAAACCTGGCCTATTTCCCTAAAGGGTT
TATTGAGAATATGTTTTTCGTCTCAGCCAATCCCTGGGTGAGTTTCACCAGTTTTGATTTAAACGTGGCC
AATATGGACAACTTCTTCGCCCCCGTTTTCACCATGGGCAAATATTATACGCAAGGCGACAAGGTGCTGA
TGCCGCTGGCGATTCAGGTTCATCATGCCGTTTGTGATGGCTTCCATGTCGGCAGAATGCTTAATGAATT
ACAACAGTACTGCGATGAGTGGCAGGGCGGGGCGTAAAGATCTGGATCCGGCTTACTAAAAGCCAGATAA
CAGTATGCGTATTTGCGCGCTGATTTTTGCGGTATAAGAATATATACTGATATGTATACCCGAAGTATGT
CAAAAAGAGGTATGCTATGAAGCAGCGTATTACAGTGACAGTTGACAGCGACAGCTATCAGTTGCTCAAG
GCATATATGATGTCAATATCTCCGGTCTGGTAAGCACAACCATGCAGAATGAAGCCCGTCGTCTGCGTGC
CGAACGCTGGAAAGCGGAAAATCAGGAAGGGATGGCTGAGGTCGCCCGGTTTATTGAAATGAACGGCTCT
TTTGCTGACGAGAACAGGGGCTGGTGAAATGCAGTTTAAGGTTTACACCTATAAAAGAGAGAGCCGTTAT
CGTCTGTTTGTGGATGTACAGAGTGATATTATTGACACGCCCGGGCGACGGATGGTGATCCCCCTGGCCA
GTGCACGTCTGCTGTCAGATAAAGTCCCCCGTGAACTTTACCCGGTGGTGCATATCGGGGATGAAAGCTG
GCGCATGATGACCACCGATATGGCCAGTGTGCCGGTCTCCGTTATCGGGGAAGAAGTGGCTGATCTCAGC
CACCGCGAAAATGACATCAAAAACGCCATTAACCTGATGTTCTGGGGAATATAAATGTCAGGCTCCCTTA
TACACAGCCAGTTCTGCAGGTCGACCATAGTGACTGGATATGTTGTGTTTTACAGTATTATGTAGTCTGT
TTTTTATGCAAAATCTAATTTAATATATTGATATTTATATCATTTTACGTTTCTCGTTCAGCTTTCTTGT
ACAAAGTGGTTGATAACAGCGCTGGAGGCTCCGGTGGGAGCATGAGCGAGCTGATTAAGGAGAACATGCA
CATGAAGCTGTACATGGAGGGCACCGTGAACAACCACCACTTCAAGTGCACATCCGAGGGCGAAGGCAAG
CCCTACGAGGGCACCCAGACCATGAGAATCAAGGTGGTCGAGGGCGGCCCTCTCCCCTTCGCCTTCGACA
TCCTGGCTACCAGCTTCATGTACGGCAGCAGAACCTTCATCAACCACACCCAGGGCATCCCCGACTTCTT
TAAGCAGTCCTTCCCTGAGGGCTTCACATGGGAGAGAGTCACCACATACGAAGACGGGGGCGTGCTGACC
GCTACCCAGGACACCAGCCTCCAGGACGGCTGCCTCATCTACAACGTCAAGATCAGAGGGGTGAACTTCC
CATCCAACGGCCCTGTGATGCAGAAGAAAACACTCGGCTGGGAGGCCAACACCGAGATGCTGTACCCCGC
TGACGGCGGCCTGGAAGGCAGAAGCGACATGGCCCTGAAGCTCGTGGGCGGGGGCCACCTGATCTGCAAC
TTCAAGACCACATACAGATCCAAGAAACCCGCTAAGAACCTCAAGATGCCCGGCGTCTACTATGTGGACC
ACAGACTGGAAAGAATCAAGGAGGCCGACAAAGAGACCTACGTCGAGCAGCACGAGGTGGCTGTGGCCAG
ATACTGCGACCTCCCTAGCAAACTGGGGCACAAGTGAGCTTAGAGCTCGAATTTCCCCGATCGTTCAAAC
ATTTGGCAATAAAGTTTCTTAAGATTGAATCCTGTTGCCGGTCTTGCGATGATTATCATATAATTTCTGT
TGAATTACGTTAAGCATGTAATAATTAACATGTAATGCATGACGTTATTTATGAGATGGGTTTTTATGAT
TAGAGTCCCGCAATTATACATTTAATACGCGATAGAAAACAAAATATAGCGCGCAAACTAGGATAAATTA
TCGCGCGCGGTGTCATCTATGTTACTAGATCGGGAATTGGTTCCGGAACCAATTCGTAATCATGGTCATA
GCTGTTTCCTGTGTGAAATTGTTATCCGCTCACAATTCCACACAACATACGAGCCGGAAGCATAAAGTGT
AAAGCCTGGGGTGCCTAATGAGTGAGCTAACTCACATTAGGCTGAATTAGGCGCGCCTATTTCTGAATTC
AACACATTGCGGACGTTTTTAATGTACTGAATTAACGCCGAATTAATTCGGGGGATCTGGATTTTAGTAC
TGGATTTTGGTTTTAGGAATTAGAAATTTTATTGATAGAAGTATTTTACAAATACAAATACATACTAAGG
GTTTCTTATATGCTCAACACATGAGCGAAACCCTATAGGAACCCTAATTCCCTTATCTGGGAACTACTCA
CACATTATTATGGAGAAACTCGAGCTTGTCGATCGACAGATCCCGGTCGGCATCTACTCTATTTCTTTGC
CCTCGGACGAGTGCTGGGGCGTCGGTTTCCACTATCGGCGAGTACTTCTACACAGCCATCGGTCCAGACG
GCCGCGCTTCTGCGGGCGATTTGTGTACGCCCGACAGTCCCGGCTCCGGATCGGACGATTGCGTCGCATC
GACCCTGCGCCCAAGCTGCATCATCGAAATTGCCGTCAACCAAGCTCTGATAGAGTTGGTCAAGACCAAT
GCGGAGCATATACGCCCGGAGTCGTGGCGATCCTGCAAGCTCCGGATGCCTCCGCTCGAAGTAGCGCGTC
TGCTGCTCCATACAAGCCAACCACGGCCTCCAGAAGAAGATGTTGGCGACCTCGTATTGGGAATCCCCGA
ACATCGCCTCGCTCCAGTCAATGACCGCTGTTATGCGGCCATTGTCCGTCAGGACATTGTTGGAGCCGAA
ATCCGCGTGCACGAGGTGCCGGACTTCGGGGCAGTCCTCGGCCCAAAGCATCAGCTCATCGAGAGCCTGC
GCGACGGACGCACTGACGGTGTCGTCCATCACAGTTTGCCAGTGATACACATGGGGATCAGCAATCGCGC
ATATGAAATCACGCCATGTAGTGTATTGACCGATTCCTTGCGGTCCGAATGGGCCGAACCCGCTCGTCTG
GCTAAGATCGGCCGCAGCGATCGCATCCATAGCCTCCGCGACCGGTTGTAGAACAGCGGGCAGTTCGGTT
TCAGGCAGGTCTTGCAACGTGACACCCTGTGAACGGCGGGAGATGCAATAGGTCAGGCTCTCGCTAAACT
CCCCAATGTCAAGCACTTCCGGAATCGGGAGCGCGGCCGATGCAAAGTGCCGATAAACATAACGATCTTT
GTAGAAACCATCGGCGCAGCTATTTACCCGCAGGACATATCCACGCCCTCCTACATCGAAGCTGAAAGCA
CGAGATTCTTCGCCCTCCGAGAGCTGCATCAGGTCGGAGACGCTGTCGAACTTTTCGATCAGAAACTTCT
CGACAGACGTCGCGGTGAGTTCAGGCTTTTTCATATCTCATTGCCCCCCGGATCTGCGAAAGCTCGAGAG
AGATAGATTTGTAGAGAGAGACTGGTGATTTCAGCGTGTCCTCTCCAAATGAAATGAACTTCCTTATATA
GAGGAAGGTCTTGCGAAGGATAGTGGGATTGTGCGTCATCCCTTACGTCAGTGGAGATATCACATCAATC
CACTTGCTTTGAAGACGTGGTTGGAACGTCTTCTTTTTCCACGATGCTCCTCGTGGGTGGGGGTCCATCT
TTGGGACCACTGTCGGCAGAGGCATCTTGAACGATAGCCTTTCCTTTATCGCAATGATGGCATTTGTAGG
TGCCACCTTCCTTTTCTACTGTCCTTTTGATGAAGTGACAGATAGCTGGGCAATGGAATCCGAGGAGGTT
TCCCGATATTACCCTTTGTTGAAAAGTCTCAATAGCCCTTTGGTCTTCTGAGACTGTATCTTTGATATTC
TTGGAGTAGACGAGAGTGTCGTGCTCCACCATGTTCACATCAATCCACTTGCTTTGAAGACGTGGTTGGA
ACGTCTTCTTTTTCCACGATGCTCCTCGTGGGTGGGGGTCCATCTTTGGGACCACTGTCGGCAGAGGCAT
CTTGAACGATAGCCTTTCCTTTATCGCAATGATGGCATTTGTAGGTGCCACCTTCCTTTTCTACTGTCCT
TTTGATGAAGTGACAGATAGCTGGGCAATGGAATCCGAGGAGGTTTCCCGATATTACCCTTTGTTGAAAA
GTCTCAATAGCCCTTTGGTCTTCTGAGACTGTATCTTTGATATTCTTGGAGTAGACGAGAGTGTCGTGCT
CCACCATGTTGGCAAGCTGCTCTAGCCAATACGCAAACCGAATTCAGAAATAAATTCAGCCTAATTCGGC
GTTAATTCAGTACATTAAAAACGTCCGCAATGTGTTATTAAGTTGTCTAAGCGTCAATTTGTTTACACCA
CAATATATCCTGCCACCAGCCAGCCAACAGCTCCCCGACCGGCAGCTCGGCACAAAATCACCACTCGATA
CAGGCAGCCCATCAGTCCGGGACGGCGTCAGCGGGAGAGCCGTTGTAAGGCGGCAGACTTTGCTCATGTT
ACCGATGCTATTCGGAAGAACGGCAACTAAGCTGCCGGGTTTGAAACACGGATGATCTCGCGGAGGGTAG
CATGTTGATTGTAACGATGACAGAGCGTTGCTGCCTGTGATCAATTCGGGCACGAACCCAGTGGACATAA
GCCTGTTCGGTTCGTAAGCTGTAATGCAAGTAGCGTATGCGCTCACGCAACTGGTCCAGAACCTTGACCG
AACGCAGCGGTGGTAACGGCGCAGTGGCGGTTTTCATGGCTTGTTATGACTGTTTTTTTGGGGTACAGTC
TATGCCTCGGGCATCCAAGCAGCAAGCGCGTTACGCCGTGGGTCGATGTTTGATGTTATGGAGCAGCAAC
GATGTTACGCAGCAGGGCAGTCGCCCTAAAACAAAGTTAAACATCATGGGGGAAGCGGTGATCGCCGAAG
TATCGACTCAACTATCAGAGGTAGTTGGCGTCATCGAGCGCCATCTCGAACCGACGTTGCTGGCCGTACA
TTTGTACGGCTCCGCAGTGGATGGCGGCCTGAAGCCACACAGTGATATTGATTTGCTGGTTACGGTGACC
GTAAGGCTTGATGAAACAACGCGGCGAGCTTTGATCAACGACCTTTTGGAAACTTCGGCTTCCCCTGGAG
AGAGCGAGATTCTCCGCGCTGTAGAAGTCACCATTGTTGTGCACGACGACATCATTCCGTGGCGTTATCC
AGCTAAGCGCGAACTGCAATTTGGAGAATGGCAGCGCAATGACATTCTTGCAGGTATCTTCGAGCCAGCC
ACGATCGACATTGATCTGGCTATCTTGCTGACAAAAGCAAGAGAACATAGCGTTGCCTTGGTAGGTCCAG
CGGCGGAGGAACTCTTTGATCCGGTTCCTGAACAGGATCTATTTGAGGCGCTAAATGAAACCTTAACGCT
ATGGAACTCGCCGCCCGACTGGGCTGGCGATGAGCGAAATGTAGTGCTTACGTTGTCCCGCATTTGGTAC
AGCGCAGTAACCGGCAAAATCGCGCCGAAGGATGTCGCTGCCGACTGGGCAATGGAGCGCCTGCCGGCCC
AGTATCAGCCCGTCATACTTGAAGCTAGACAGGCTTATCTTGGACAAGAAGAAGATCGCTTGGCCTCGCG
CGCAGATCAGTTGGAAGAATTTGTCCACTACGTGAAAGGCGAGATCACCAAGGTAGTCGGCAAATAATGT
CTAGCTAGAAATTCGTTCAAGCCGACGCCGCTTCGCGGCGCGGCTTAACTCAAGCGTTAGATGCACTAAG
CACATAATTGCTCACAGCCAAACTATCAGGTCAAGTCTGCTTTTATTATTTTTAAGCGTGCATAATAAGC
CCTACACAAATTGGGAGATATATCATGCATGACCAAAATCCCTTAACGTGAGTTTTCGTTCCACTGAGCG
TCAGACCCCGTAGAAAAGATCAAAGGATCTTCTTGAGATCCTTTTTTTCTGCGCGTAATCTGCTGCTTGC
AAACAAAAAAACCACCGCTACCAGCGGTGGTTTGTTTGCCGGATCAAGAGCTACCAACTCTTTTTCCGAA
GGTAACTGGCTTCAGCAGAGCGCAGATACCAAATACTGTCCTTCTAGTGTAGCCGTAGTTAGGCCACCAC
TTCAAGAACTCTGTAGCACCGCCTACATACCTCGCTCTGCTAATCCTGTTACCAGTGGCTGCTGCCAGTG
GCGATAAGTCGTGTCTTACCGGGTTGGACTCAAGACGATAGTTACCGGATAAGGCGCAGCGGTCGGGCTG
AACGGGGGGTTCGTGCACACAGCCCAGCTTGGAGCGAACGACCTACACCGAACTGAGATACCTACAGCGT
GAGCTATGAGAAAGCGCCACGCTTCCCGAAGGGAGAAAGGCGGACAGGTATCCGGTAAGCGGCAGGGTCG
GAACAGGAGAGCGCACGAGGGAGCTTCCAGGGGGAAACGCCTGGTATCTTTATAGTCCTGTCGGGTTTCG
CCACCTCTGACTTGAGCGTCGATTTTTGTGATGCTCGTCAGGGGGGCGGAGCCTATGGAAAAACGCCAGC
AACGCGGCCTTTTTACGGTTCCTGGCCTTTTGCTGGCCTTTTGCTCACATGTTCTTTCCTGCGTTATCCC
CTGATTCTGTGGATAACCGTATTACCGCCTTTGAGTGAGCTGATACCGCTCGCCGCAGCCGAACGACCGA
GCGCAGCGAGTCAGTGAGCGAGGAAGCGGAAGAGCGCCTGATGCGGTATTTTCTCCTTACGCATCTGTGC
GGTATTTCACACCGCATATGGTGCACTCTCAGTACAATCTGCTCTGATGCCGCATAGTTAAGCCAGTATA
CACTCCGCTATCGCTACGTGACTGGGTCATGGCTGCGCCCCGACACCCGCCAACACCCGCTGACGCGCCC
TGACGGGCTTGTCTGCTCCCGGCATCCGCTTACAGACAAGCTGTGACCGTCTCCGGGAGCTGCATGTGTC
AGAGGTTTTCACCGTCATCACCGAAACGCGCGAGGCAGGGTGCCTTGATGTGGGCGCCGGCGGTCGAGTG
GCGACGGCGCGGCTTGTCCGCGCCCTGGTAGATTGCCTGGCCGTAGGCCAGCCATTTTTGAGCGGCCAGC
GGCCGCGATAGGCCGACGCGAAGCGGCGGGGCGTAGGGAGCGCAGCGACCGAAGGGTAGGCGCTTTTTGC
AGCTCTTCGGCTGTGCGCTGGCCAGACAGTTATGCACAGGCCAGGCGGGTTTTAAGAGTTTTAATAAGTT
TTAAAGAGTTTTAGGCGGAAAAATCGCCTTTTTTCTCTTTTATATCAGTCACTTACATGTGTGACCGGTT
CCCAATGTACGGCTTTGGGTTCCCAATGTACGGGTTCCGGTTCCCAATGTACGGCTTTGGGTTCCCAATG
TACGTGCTATCCACAGGAAAGAGACCTTTTCGACCTTTTTCCCCTGCTAGGGCAATTTGCCCTAGCATCT
GCTCCGTACATTAGGAACCGGCGGATGCTTCGCCCTCGATCAGGTTGCGGTAGCGCATGACTAGGATCGG
GCCAGCCTGCCCCGCCTCCTCCTTCAAATCGTACTCCGGCAGGTCATTTGACCCGATCAGCTTGCGCACG
GTGAAACAGAACTTCTTGAACTCTCCGGCGCTGCCACTGCGTTCGTAGATCGTCTTGAACAACCATCTGG
CTTCTGCCTTGCCTGCGGCGCGGCGTGCCAGGCGGTAGAGAAAACGGCCGATGCCGGGATCGATCAAAAA
GTAATCGGGGTGAACCGTCAGCACGTCCGGGTTCTTGCCTTCTGTGATCTCGCGGTACATCCAATCAGCT
AGCTCGATCTCGATGTACTCCGGCCGCCCGGTTTCGCTCTTTACGATCTTGTAGCGGCTAATCAAGGCTT
CACCCTCGGATACCGTCACCAGGCGGCCGTTCTTGGCCTTCTTCGTACGCTGCATGGCAACGTGCGTGGT
GTTTAACCGAATGCAGGTTTCTACCAGGTCGTCTTTCTGCTTTCCGCCATCGGCTCGCCGGCAGAACTTG
AGTACGTCCGCAACGTGTGGACGGAACACGCGGCCGGGCTTGTCTCCCTTCCCTTCCCGGTATCGGTTCA
TGGATTCGGTTAGATGGGAAACCGCCATCAGTACCAGGTCGTAATCCCACACACTGGCCATGCCGGCCGG
CCCTGCGGAAACCTCTACGTGCCCGTCTGGAAGCTCGTAGCGGATCACCTCGCCAGCTCGTCGGTCACGC
TTCGACAGACGGAAAACGGCCACGTCCATGATGCTGCGACTATCGCGGGTGCCCACGTCATAGAGCATCG
GAACGAAAAAATCTGGTTGCTCGTCGCCCTTGGGCGGCTTCCTAATCGACGGCGCACCGGCTGCCGGCGG
TTGCCGGGATTCTTTGCGGATTCGATCAGCGGCCGCTTGCCACGATTCACCGGGGCGTGCTTCTGCCTCG
ATGCGTTGCCGCTGGGCGGCCTGCGCGGCCTTCAACTTCTCCACCAGGTCATCACCCAGCGCCGCGCCGA
TTTGTACCGGGCCGGATGGTTTGCGACCGCTCACGCCGATTCCTCGGGCTTGGGGGTTCCAGTGCCATTG
CAGGGCCGGCAGACAACCCAGCCGCTTACGCCTGGCCAACCGCCCGTTCCTCCACACATGGGGCATTCCA
CGGCGTCGGTGCCTGGTTGTTCTTGATTTTCCATGCCGCCTCCTTTAGCCGCTAAAATTCATCTACTCAT
TTATTCATTTGCTCATTTACTCTGGTAGCTGCGCGATGTATTCAGATAGCAGCTCGGTAATGGTCTTGCC
TTGGCGTACCGCGTACATCTTCAGCTTGGTGTGATCCTCCGCCGGCAACTGAAAGTTGACCCGCTTCATG
GCTGGCGTGTCTGCCAGGCTGGCCAACGTTGCAGCCTTGCTGCTGCGTGCGCTCGGACGGCCGGCACTTA
GCGTGTTTGTGCTTTTGCTCATTTTCTCTTTACCTCATTAACTCAAATGAGTTTTGATTTAATTTCAGCG
GCCAGCGCCTGGACCTCGCGGGCAGCGTCGCCCTCGGGTTCTGATTCAAGAACGGTTGTGCCGGCGGCGG
CAGTGCCTGGGTAGCTCACGCGCTGCGTGATACGGGACTCAAGAATGGGCAGCTCGTACCCGGCCAGCGC
CTCGGCAACCTCACCGCCGATGCGCGTGCCTTTGATCGCCCGCGACACGACAAAGGCCGCTTGTAGCCTT
CCATCCGTGACCTCAATGCGCTGCTTAACCAGCTCCACCAGGTCGGCGGTGGCCCATATGTCGTAAGGGC
TTGGCTGCACCGGAATCAGCACGAAGTCGGCTGCCTTGATCGCGGACACAGCCAAGTCCGCCGCCTGGGG
CGCTCCGTCGATCACTACGAAGTCGCGCCGGCCGATGGCCTTCACGTCGCGGTCAATCGTCGGGCGGTCG
ATGCCGACAACGGTTAGCGGTTGATCTTCCCGCACGGCCGCCCAATCGCGGGCACTGCCCTGGGGATCGG
AATCGACTAACAGAACATCGGCCCCGGCGAGTTGCAGGGCGCGGGCTAGATGGGTTGCGATGGTCGTCTT
GCCTGACCCGCCTTTCTGGTTAAGTACAGCGATAACCTTCATGCGTTCCCCTTGCGTATTTGTTTATTTA
CTCATCGCATCATATACGCAGCGACCGCATGACGCAAGCTGTTTTACTCAAATACACATCACCTTTTTAG
ACGGCGGCGCTCGGTTTCTTCAGCGGCCAAGCTGGCCGGCCAGGCCGCCAGCTTGGCATCAGACAAACCG
GCCAGGATTTCATGCAGCCGCACGGTTGAGACGTGCGCGGGCGGCTCGAACACGTACCCGGCCGCGATCA
TCTCCGCCTCGATCTCTTCGGTAATGAAAAACGGTTCGTCCTGGCCGTCCTGGTGCGGTTTCATGCTTGT
TCCTCTTGGCGTTCATTCTCGGCGGCCGCCAGGGCGTCGGCCTCGGTCAATGCGTCCTCACGGAAGGCAC
CGCGCCGCCTGGCCTCGGTGGGCGTCACTTCCTCGCTGCGCTCAAGTGCGCGGTACAGGGTCGAGCGATG
CACGCCAAGCAGTGCAGCCGCCTCTTTCACGGTGCGGCCTTCCTGGTCGATCAGCTCGCGGGCGTGCGCG
ATCTGTGCCGGGGTGAGGGTAGGGCGGGGGCCAAACTTCACGCCTCGGGCCTTGGCGGCCTCGCGCCCGC
TCCGGGTGCGGTCGATGATTAGGGAACGCTCGAACTCGGCAATGCCGGCGAACACGGTCAACACCATGCG
GCCGGCCGGCGTGGTGGTGTCGGCCCACGGCTCTGCCAGGCTACGCAGGCCCGCGCCGGCCTCCTGGATG
CGCTCGGCAATGTCCAGTAGGTCGCGGGTGCTGCGGGCCAGGCGGTCTAGCCTGGTCACTGTCACAACGT
CGCCAGGGCGTAGGTGGTCAAGCATCCTGGCCAGCTCCGGGCGGTCGCGCCTGGTGCCGGTGATCTTCTC
GGAAAACAGCTTGGTGCAGCCGGCCGCGTGCAGTTCGGCCCGTTGGTTGGTCAAGTCCTGGTCGTCGGTG
CTGACGCGGGCATAGCCCAGCAGGCCAGCGGCGGCGCTCTTGTTCATGGCGTAATGTCTCCGGTTCTAGT
CGCAAGTATTCTACTTTATGCGACTAAAACACGCGACAAGAAAACGCCAGGAAAAGGGCAGGGCGGCAGC
CTGTCGCGTAACTTAGGACTTGTGCGACATGTCGTTTTCAGAAGACGGCTGCACTGAACGTCAGAAGCCG
ACTGCACTATAGCAGCGGAGGGGTTGGATCAAAGTACTTTGATCCCGAGGGGAACCCTGTGGTTGGCATG
CACATACAAATGGACGAACGGATAAACCT
