Features (pLannotate 1.2.2; 28 found; start..end, strand, type, name):
     54..78      -  misc_feature   RB T-DNA repeat: right border repeat from nopaline C58 T-DNA
    144..298     -  CDS            lacZα (fragment): LacZα fragment of β-galactosidase; lacZ fragment
    323..447     +  protein_bind   attR1: mutant version of attR; recombination site for the Gateway® LR reaction LR Clonase™
    484..514     +  promoter       lac UV5 promoter: E. coli lac promoter with an "up" mutation
    538..567     +  promoter       cat promoter (fragment): promoter of the E. coli cat gene encoding chloramphenicol acetyltransferase
    568..1227    +  CDS            CmR: chloramphenicol acetyltransferase; cat; confers resistance to chloramphenicol
   1406..1564    +  CDS            ccdA (fragment): CCDA_ECO57 - Also known as H, letA. Experimental evidence at protein level: Swiss-Prot protein existence level 1. Antitoxin component of a type II toxin-antitoxin (TA) system which inhibits the post-segregational killing (PSK) of plasmid-free cells, also referred to as a plasmid addiction system. Binds to and blocks the activity of CcdB; will also remove bound CcdB protein from the CcdB-GyrA complex by forming a CcdA-CcdB complex, a process termed rejuvenation. Functions as a transcriptional corepressor for the ccdAB operon, repression also requires CcdB (By similarity). From Escherichia coli
   1569..1874    +  CDS            ccdB: CcdB, a bacterial toxin that poisons DNA gyrase; ccdB; Plasmids containing the ccdB gene cannot be propagated in standard E. coli strains.
   1916..2040    -  protein_bind   attR2: mutant version of attR; recombination site for the Gateway® LR reaction LR Clonase™
   2072..2764    +  CDS            TagRFP: TagRFP is a basic (constitutively fluorescent) red fluorescent protein published in 2007, derived from Entacmaea quadricolor. It has very low acid sensitivity.
   2789..3041    +  terminator     NOS terminator: nopaline synthase terminator and poly(A) signal
   3097..3119    -  protein_bind   lac operator (fragment): The lac repressor binds to the lac operator to inhibit transcription in E. coli. This inhibition can be relieved by adding lactose or isopropyl-β-D-thiogalactopyranoside (IPTG). lac repressor encoded by lacI
   3123..3153    -  promoter       lac promoter: promoter for the E. coli lac operon
   3168..3189    -  protein_bind   CAP binding site: CAP binding activates transcription in the presence of cAMP. E. coli catabolite activator protein
   3274..3448    -  polyA_signal   CaMV poly(A) signal: cauliflower mosaic virus polyadenylation signal
   3489..4514    -  CDS            HygR: hygromycin B phosphotransferase confers resistance to hygromycin
   4581..5257    -  promoter       CaMV 35S promoter (enhanced): cauliflower mosaic virus 35S promoter with a duplicated enhancer region
   5452..5476    -  misc_feature   LB T-DNA repeat: left border repeat from nopaline C58 T-DNA
   5735..5758    +  promoter       Pc promoter (fragment): intI1 (promoter lies within the coding sequence); class 1 integron promoter
   5934..5990    +  CDS            GmR (fragment): gentamycin acetyltransferase; aacC1; confers resistance to gentamycin
   6001..6788    +  CDS            SmR (fragment): aminoglycoside adenylyltransferase (Murphy, 1985); aadA; confers resistance to spectinomycin and streptomycin
   7034..7622    +  rep_origin     ori: high-copy-number ColE1/pMB1/pBR322/pUC origin of replication
   7808..7948    -  misc_feature   bom: basis of mobility region from pBR322
   8050..8089    -  CDS            rop (fragment): Rop protein, which maintains plasmids at low copy number; rop
   8292..8486    -  rep_origin     pVS1 oriV: origin of replication for the Pseudomonas plasmid pVS1 (Heeb et al., 2000)
   8552..9625    -  CDS            pVS1 RepA: replication protein from the Pseudomonas plasmid pVS1 (Heeb et al., 2000)
  10054..10683   -  CDS            pVS1 StaA: stability protein from the Pseudomonas plasmid pVS1 (Heeb et al., 2000)
  11243..11644   -  CDS            Y4CG_SINFN (fragment): Protein inferred from homology: Swiss-Prot protein existence level 3. From Sinorhizobium fredii (strain NBRC 101917 / NGR234).
>Addgene plasmid #68580 | pMpGWB126 | depositor full sequence | sequence record 129018 | pMpGWB126 sequence 11930 bps
TTTCACGCCCTTTTAAATATCCGATTATTCTAATAAACGCTCTTTTCTCTTAGGTTTACCCGCCAATATA
TCCTGTCAAACACTGATAGTTTAAACTGAAGGCGGGAAACGACAATCTGATCCAAGCTCAAGCTGCTCTA
GCATTCGCCATTCAGGCTGCGCAACTGTTGGGAAGGGCGATCGGTGCGGGCCTCTTCGCTATTACGCCAG
CTGGCGAAAGGGGGATGTGCTGCAAGGCGATTAAGTTGGGTAACGCCAGGGTTTTCCCAGTCACGACGTT
GTAAAACGACGGCCAGTGCCAAGCTTGGGTCTAGAGTTATCAACAAGTTTGTACAAAAAAGCTGAACGAG
AAACGTAAAATGATATAAATATCAATATATTAAATTAGATTTTGCATAAAAAACAGACTACATAATACTG
TAAAACACAACATATCCAGTCACTATGGCGGCCCCTCGAGGGGCCGCATTAGGCACCCCAGGCTTTACAC
TTTATGCTTCCGGCTCGTATAATGTGTGGATTTTGAGTTAGGATCCGTCGAGATTTTCAGGAGCTAAGGA
AGCTAAAATGGAGAAAAAAATCACTGGATATACCACCGTTGATATATCCCAATGGCATCGTAAAGAACAT
TTTGAGGCATTTCAGTCAGTTGCTCAATGTACCTATAACCAGACCGTTCAGCTGGATATTACGGCCTTTT
TAAAGACCGTAAAGAAAAATAAGCACAAGTTTTATCCGGCCTTTATTCACATTCTTGCCCGCCTGATGAA
TGCTCATCCGGAATTCCGTATGGCAATGAAAGACGGTGAGCTGGTGATATGGGATAGTGTTCACCCTTGT
TACACCGTTTTCCATGAGCAAACTGAAACGTTTTCATCGCTCTGGAGTGAATACCACGACGATTTCCGGC
AGTTTCTACACATATATTCGCAAGATGTGGCGTGTTACGGTGAAAACCTGGCCTATTTCCCTAAAGGGTT
TATTGAGAATATGTTTTTCGTCTCAGCCAATCCCTGGGTGAGTTTCACCAGTTTTGATTTAAACGTGGCC
AATATGGACAACTTCTTCGCCCCCGTTTTCACCATGGGCAAATATTATACGCAAGGCGACAAGGTGCTGA
TGCCGCTGGCGATTCAGGTTCATCATGCCGTTTGTGATGGCTTCCATGTCGGCAGAATGCTTAATGAATT
ACAACAGTACTGCGATGAGTGGCAGGGCGGGGCGTAAAGATCTGGATCCGGCTTACTAAAAGCCAGATAA
CAGTATGCGTATTTGCGCGCTGATTTTTGCGGTATAAGAATATATACTGATATGTATACCCGAAGTATGT
CAAAAAGAGGTATGCTATGAAGCAGCGTATTACAGTGACAGTTGACAGCGACAGCTATCAGTTGCTCAAG
GCATATATGATGTCAATATCTCCGGTCTGGTAAGCACAACCATGCAGAATGAAGCCCGTCGTCTGCGTGC
CGAACGCTGGAAAGCGGAAAATCAGGAAGGGATGGCTGAGGTCGCCCGGTTTATTGAAATGAACGGCTCT
TTTGCTGACGAGAACAGGGGCTGGTGAAATGCAGTTTAAGGTTTACACCTATAAAAGAGAGAGCCGTTAT
CGTCTGTTTGTGGATGTACAGAGTGATATTATTGACACGCCCGGGCGACGGATGGTGATCCCCCTGGCCA
GTGCACGTCTGCTGTCAGATAAAGTCCCCCGTGAACTTTACCCGGTGGTGCATATCGGGGATGAAAGCTG
GCGCATGATGACCACCGATATGGCCAGTGTGCCGGTCTCCGTTATCGGGGAAGAAGTGGCTGATCTCAGC
CACCGCGAAAATGACATCAAAAACGCCATTAACCTGATGTTCTGGGGAATATAAATGTCAGGCTCCCTTA
TACACAGCCAGTTCTGCAGGTCGACCATAGTGACTGGATATGTTGTGTTTTACAGTATTATGTAGTCTGT
TTTTTATGCAAAATCTAATTTAATATATTGATATTTATATCATTTTACGTTTCTCGTTCAGCTTTCTTGT
ACAAAGTGGTTGATAACAGCGCTGGAGGCTCCGGTGGGAGCATGAGCGAGCTGATTAAGGAGAACATGCA
CATGAAGCTGTACATGGAGGGCACCGTGAACAACCACCACTTCAAGTGCACATCCGAGGGCGAAGGCAAG
CCCTACGAGGGCACCCAGACCATGAGAATCAAGGTGGTCGAGGGCGGCCCTCTCCCCTTCGCCTTCGACA
TCCTGGCTACCAGCTTCATGTACGGCAGCAGAACCTTCATCAACCACACCCAGGGCATCCCCGACTTCTT
TAAGCAGTCCTTCCCTGAGGGCTTCACATGGGAGAGAGTCACCACATACGAAGACGGGGGCGTGCTGACC
GCTACCCAGGACACCAGCCTCCAGGACGGCTGCCTCATCTACAACGTCAAGATCAGAGGGGTGAACTTCC
CATCCAACGGCCCTGTGATGCAGAAGAAAACACTCGGCTGGGAGGCCAACACCGAGATGCTGTACCCCGC
TGACGGCGGCCTGGAAGGCAGAAGCGACATGGCCCTGAAGCTCGTGGGCGGGGGCCACCTGATCTGCAAC
TTCAAGACCACATACAGATCCAAGAAACCCGCTAAGAACCTCAAGATGCCCGGCGTCTACTATGTGGACC
ACAGACTGGAAAGAATCAAGGAGGCCGACAAAGAGACCTACGTCGAGCAGCACGAGGTGGCTGTGGCCAG
ATACTGCGACCTCCCTAGCAAACTGGGGCACAAGTGAGCTTAGAGCTCGAATTTCCCCGATCGTTCAAAC
ATTTGGCAATAAAGTTTCTTAAGATTGAATCCTGTTGCCGGTCTTGCGATGATTATCATATAATTTCTGT
TGAATTACGTTAAGCATGTAATAATTAACATGTAATGCATGACGTTATTTATGAGATGGGTTTTTATGAT
TAGAGTCCCGCAATTATACATTTAATACGCGATAGAAAACAAAATATAGCGCGCAAACTAGGATAAATTA
TCGCGCGCGGTGTCATCTATGTTACTAGATCGGGAATTGGTTCCGGAACCAATTCGTAATCATGGTCATA
GCTGTTTCCTGTGTGAAATTGTTATCCGCTCACAATTCCACACAACATACGAGCCGGAAGCATAAAGTGT
AAAGCCTGGGGTGCCTAATGAGTGAGCTAACTCACATTAGGCTGAATTAGGCGCGCCTATTTCTGAATTC
AACACATTGCGGACGTTTTTAATGTACTGAATTAACGCCGAATTAATTCGGGGGATCTGGATTTTAGTAC
TGGATTTTGGTTTTAGGAATTAGAAATTTTATTGATAGAAGTATTTTACAAATACAAATACATACTAAGG
GTTTCTTATATGCTCAACACATGAGCGAAACCCTATAGGAACCCTAATTCCCTTATCTGGGAACTACTCA
CACATTATTATGGAGAAACTCGAGCTTGTCGATCGACAGATCCCGGTCGGCATCTACTCTATTTCTTTGC
CCTCGGACGAGTGCTGGGGCGTCGGTTTCCACTATCGGCGAGTACTTCTACACAGCCATCGGTCCAGACG
GCCGCGCTTCTGCGGGCGATTTGTGTACGCCCGACAGTCCCGGCTCCGGATCGGACGATTGCGTCGCATC
GACCCTGCGCCCAAGCTGCATCATCGAAATTGCCGTCAACCAAGCTCTGATAGAGTTGGTCAAGACCAAT
GCGGAGCATATACGCCCGGAGTCGTGGCGATCCTGCAAGCTCCGGATGCCTCCGCTCGAAGTAGCGCGTC
TGCTGCTCCATACAAGCCAACCACGGCCTCCAGAAGAAGATGTTGGCGACCTCGTATTGGGAATCCCCGA
ACATCGCCTCGCTCCAGTCAATGACCGCTGTTATGCGGCCATTGTCCGTCAGGACATTGTTGGAGCCGAA
ATCCGCGTGCACGAGGTGCCGGACTTCGGGGCAGTCCTCGGCCCAAAGCATCAGCTCATCGAGAGCCTGC
GCGACGGACGCACTGACGGTGTCGTCCATCACAGTTTGCCAGTGATACACATGGGGATCAGCAATCGCGC
ATATGAAATCACGCCATGTAGTGTATTGACCGATTCCTTGCGGTCCGAATGGGCCGAACCCGCTCGTCTG
GCTAAGATCGGCCGCAGCGATCGCATCCATAGCCTCCGCGACCGGTTGTAGAACAGCGGGCAGTTCGGTT
TCAGGCAGGTCTTGCAACGTGACACCCTGTGAACGGCGGGAGATGCAATAGGTCAGGCTCTCGCTAAACT
CCCCAATGTCAAGCACTTCCGGAATCGGGAGCGCGGCCGATGCAAAGTGCCGATAAACATAACGATCTTT
GTAGAAACCATCGGCGCAGCTATTTACCCGCAGGACATATCCACGCCCTCCTACATCGAAGCTGAAAGCA
CGAGATTCTTCGCCCTCCGAGAGCTGCATCAGGTCGGAGACGCTGTCGAACTTTTCGATCAGAAACTTCT
CGACAGACGTCGCGGTGAGTTCAGGCTTTTTCATATCTCATTGCCCCCCGGATCTGCGAAAGCTCGAGAG
AGATAGATTTGTAGAGAGAGACTGGTGATTTCAGCGTGTCCTCTCCAAATGAAATGAACTTCCTTATATA
GAGGAAGGGTCTTGCGAAGGATAGTGGGATTGTGCGTCATCCCTTACGTCAGTGGAGATATCACATCAAT
CCACTTGCTTTGAAGACGTGGTTGGAACGTCTTCTTTTTCCACGATGCTCCTCGTGGGTGGGGGTCCATC
TTTGGGACCACTGTCGGCAGAGGCATCTTGAACGATAGCCTTTCCTTTATCGCAATGATGGCATTTGTAG
GTGCCACCTTCCTTTTCTACTGTCCTTTTGATGAAGTGACAGATAGCTGGGCAATGGAATCCGAGGAGGT
TTCCCGATATTACCCTTTGTTGAAAAGTCTCAATAGCCCTTTGGTCTTCTGAGACTGTATCTTTGATATT
CTTGGAGTAGACGAGAGTGTCGTGCTCCACCATGTTCACATCAATCCACTTGCTTTGAAGACGTGGTTGG
AACGTCTTCTTTTTCCACGATGCTCCTCGTGGGTGGGGGTCCATCTTTGGGACCACTGTCGGCAGAGGCA
TCTTGAACGATAGCCTTTCCTTTATCGCAATGATGGCATTTGTAGGTGCCACCTTCCTTTTCTACTGTCC
TTTTGATGAAGTGACAGATAGCTGGGCAATGGAATCCGAGGAGGTTTCCCGATATTACCCTTTGTTGAAA
AGTCTCAATAGCCCTTTGGTCTTCTGAGACTGTATCTTTGATATTCTTGGAGTAGACGAGAGTGTCGTGC
TCCACCATGTTGGCAAGCTGCTCTAGCCAATACGCAAACCGAATTCAGAAATAAATTCAGCCTAATTCGG
CGTTAATTCAGTACATTAAAAACGTCCGCAATGTGTTATTAAGTTGTCTAAGCGTCAATTTGTTTACACC
ACAATATATCCTGCCACCAGCCAGCCAACAGCTCCCCGACCGGCAGCTCGGCACAAAATCACCACTCGAT
ACAGGCAGCCCATCAGTCCGGGACGGCGTCAGCGGGAGAGCCGTTGTAAGGCGGCAGACTTTGCTCATGT
TACCGATGCTATTCGGAAGAACGGCAACTAAGCTGCCGGGTTTGAAACACGGATGATCTCGCGGAGGGTA
GCATGTTGATTGTAACGATGACAGAGCGTTGCTGCCTGTGATCAATTCGGGCACGAACCCAGTGGACATA
AGCCTGTTCGGTTCGTAAGCTGTAATGCAAGTAGCGTATGCGCTCACGCAACTGGTCCAGAACCTTGACC
GAACGCAGCGGTGGTAACGGCGCAGTGGCGGTTTTCATGGCTTGTTATGACTGTTTTTTTGGGGTACAGT
CTATGCCTCGGGCATCCAAGCAGCAAGCGCGTTACGCCGTGGGTCGATGTTTGATGTTATGGAGCAGCAA
CGATGTTACGCAGCAGGGCAGTCGCCCTAAAACAAAGTTAAACATCATGGGGGAAGCGGTGATCGCCGAA
GTATCGACTCAACTATCAGAGGTAGTTGGCGTCATCGAGCGCCATCTCGAACCGACGTTGCTGGCCGTAC
ATTTGTACGGCTCCGCAGTGGATGGCGGCCTGAAGCCACACAGTGATATTGATTTGCTGGTTACGGTGAC
CGTAAGGCTTGATGAAACAACGCGGCGAGCTTTGATCAACGACCTTTTGGAAACTTCGGCTTCCCCTGGA
GAGAGCGAGATTCTCCGCGCTGTAGAAGTCACCATTGTTGTGCACGACGACATCATTCCGTGGCGTTATC
CAGCTAAGCGCGAACTGCAATTTGGAGAATGGCAGCGCAATGACATTCTTGCAGGTATCTTCGAGCCAGC
CACGATCGACATTGATCTGGCTATCTTGCTGACAAAAGCAAGAGAACATAGCGTTGCCTTGGTAGGTCCA
GCGGCGGAGGAACTCTTTGATCCGGTTCCTGAACAGGATCTATTTGAGGCGCTAAATGAAACCTTAACGC
TATGGAACTCGCCGCCCGACTGGGCTGGCGATGAGCGAAATGTAGTGCTTACGTTGTCCCGCATTTGGTA
CAGCGCAGTAACCGGCAAAATCGCGCCGAAGGATGTCGCTGCCGACTGGGCAATGGAGCGCCTGCCGGCC
CAGTATCAGCCCGTCATACTTGAAGCTAGACAGGCTTATCTTGGACAAGAAGAAGATCGCTTGGCCTCGC
GCGCAGATCAGTTGGAAGAATTTGTCCACTACGTGAAAGGCGAGATCACCAAGGTAGTCGGCAAATAATG
TCTAGCTAGAAATTCGTTCAAGCCGACGCCGCTTCGCGGCGCGGCTTAACTCAAGCGTTAGATGCACTAA
GCACATAATTGCTCACAGCCAAACTATCAGGTCAAGTCTGCTTTTATTATTTTTAAGCGTGCATAATAAG
CCCTACACAAATTGGGAGATATATCATGCATGACCAAAATCCCTTAACGTGAGTTTTCGTTCCACTGAGC
GTCAGACCCCGTAGAAAAGATCAAAGGATCTTCTTGAGATCCTTTTTTTCTGCGCGTAATCTGCTGCTTG
CAAACAAAAAAACCACCGCTACCAGCGGTGGTTTGTTTGCCGGATCAAGAGCTACCAACTCTTTTTCCGA
AGGTAACTGGCTTCAGCAGAGCGCAGATACCAAATACTGTCCTTCTAGTGTAGCCGTAGTTAGGCCACCA
CTTCAAGAACTCTGTAGCACCGCCTACATACCTCGCTCTGCTAATCCTGTTACCAGTGGCTGCTGCCAGT
GGCGATAAGTCGTGTCTTACCGGGTTGGACTCAAGACGATAGTTACCGGATAAGGCGCAGCGGTCGGGCT
GAACGGGGGGTTCGTGCACACAGCCCAGCTTGGAGCGAACGACCTACACCGAACTGAGATACCTACAGCG
TGAGCTATGAGAAAGCGCCACGCTTCCCGAAGGGAGAAAGGCGGACAGGTATCCGGTAAGCGGCAGGGTC
GGAACAGGAGAGCGCACGAGGGAGCTTCCAGGGGGAAACGCCTGGTATCTTTATAGTCCTGTCGGGTTTC
GCCACCTCTGACTTGAGCGTCGATTTTTGTGATGCTCGTCAGGGGGGCGGAGCCTATGGAAAAACGCCAG
CAACGCGGCCTTTTTACGGTTCCTGGCCTTTTGCTGGCCTTTTGCTCACATGTTCTTTCCTGCGTTATCC
CCTGATTCTGTGGATAACCGTATTACCGCCTTTGAGTGAGCTGATACCGCTCGCCGCAGCCGAACGACCG
AGCGCAGCGAGTCAGTGAGCGAGGAAGCGGAAGAGCGCCTGATGCGGTATTTTCTCCTTACGCATCTGTG
CGGTATTTCACACCGCATATGGTGCACTCTCAGTACAATCTGCTCTGATGCCGCATAGTTAAGCCAGTAT
ACACTCCGCTATCGCTACGTGACTGGGTCATGGCTGCGCCCCGACACCCGCCAACACCCGCTGACGCGCC
CTGACGGGCTTGTCTGCTCCCGGCATCCGCTTACAGACAAGCTGTGACCGTCTCCGGGAGCTGCATGTGT
CAGAGGTTTTCACCGTCATCACCGAAACGCGCGAGGCAGGGTGCCTTGATGTGGGCGCCGGCGGTCGAGT
GGCGACGGCGCGGCTTGTCCGCGCCCTGGTAGATTGCCTGGCCGTAGGCCAGCCATTTTTGAGCGGCCAG
CGGCCGCGATAGGCCGACGCGAAGCGGCGGGGCGTAGGGAGCGCAGCGACCGAAGGGTAGGCGCTTTTTG
CAGCTCTTCGGCTGTGCGCTGGCCAGACAGTTATGCACAGGCCAGGCGGGTTTTAAGAGTTTTAATAAGT
TTTAAAGAGTTTTAGGCGGAAAAATCGCCTTTTTTCTCTTTTATATCAGTCACTTACATGTGTGACCGGT
TCCCAATGTACGGCTTTGGGTTCCCAATGTACGGGTTCCGGTTCCCAATGTACGGCTTTGGGTTCCCAAT
GTACGTGCTATCCACAGGAAAGAGACCTTTTCGACCTTTTTCCCCTGCTAGGGCAATTTGCCCTAGCATC
TGCTCCGTACATTAGGAACCGGCGGATGCTTCGCCCTCGATCAGGTTGCGGTAGCGCATGACTAGGATCG
GGCCAGCCTGCCCCGCCTCCTCCTTCAAATCGTACTCCGGCAGGTCATTTGACCCGATCAGCTTGCGCAC
GGTGAAACAGAACTTCTTGAACTCTCCGGCGCTGCCACTGCGTTCGTAGATCGTCTTGAACAACCATCTG
GCTTCTGCCTTGCCTGCGGCGCGGCGTGCCAGGCGGTAGAGAAAACGGCCGATGCCGGGATCGATCAAAA
AGTAATCGGGGTGAACCGTCAGCACGTCCGGGTTCTTGCCTTCTGTGATCTCGCGGTACATCCAATCAGC
TAGCTCGATCTCGATGTACTCCGGCCGCCCGGTTTCGCTCTTTACGATCTTGTAGCGGCTAATCAAGGCT
TCACCCTCGGATACCGTCACCAGGCGGCCGTTCTTGGCCTTCTTCGTACGCTGCATGGCAACGTGCGTGG
TGTTTAACCGAATGCAGGTTTCTACCAGGTCGTCTTTCTGCTTTCCGCCATCGGCTCGCCGGCAGAACTT
GAGTACGTCCGCAACGTGTGGACGGAACACGCGGCCGGGCTTGTCTCCCTTCCCTTCCCGGTATCGGTTC
ATGGATTCGGTTAGATGGGAAACCGCCATCAGTACCAGGTCGTAATCCCACACACTGGCCATGCCGGCCG
GCCCTGCGGAAACCTCTACGTGCCCGTCTGGAAGCTCGTAGCGGATCACCTCGCCAGCTCGTCGGTCACG
CTTCGACAGACGGAAAACGGCCACGTCCATGATGCTGCGACTATCGCGGGTGCCCACGTCATAGAGCATC
GGAACGAAAAAATCTGGTTGCTCGTCGCCCTTGGGCGGCTTCCTAATCGACGGCGCACCGGCTGCCGGCG
GTTGCCGGGATTCTTTGCGGATTCGATCAGCGGCCGCTTGCCACGATTCACCGGGGCGTGCTTCTGCCTC
GATGCGTTGCCGCTGGGCGGCCTGCGCGGCCTTCAACTTCTCCACCAGGTCATCACCCAGCGCCGCGCCG
ATTTGTACCGGGCCGGATGGTTTGCGACCGCTCACGCCGATTCCTCGGGCTTGGGGGTTCCAGTGCCATT
GCAGGGCCGGCAGACAACCCAGCCGCTTACGCCTGGCCAACCGCCCGTTCCTCCACACATGGGGCATTCC
ACGGCGTCGGTGCCTGGTTGTTCTTGATTTTCCATGCCGCCTCCTTTAGCCGCTAAAATTCATCTACTCA
TTTATTCATTTGCTCATTTACTCTGGTAGCTGCGCGATGTATTCAGATAGCAGCTCGGTAATGGTCTTGC
CTTGGCGTACCGCGTACATCTTCAGCTTGGTGTGATCCTCCGCCGGCAACTGAAAGTTGACCCGCTTCAT
GGCTGGCGTGTCTGCCAGGCTGGCCAACGTTGCAGCCTTGCTGCTGCGTGCGCTCGGACGGCCGGCACTT
AGCGTGTTTGTGCTTTTGCTCATTTTCTCTTTACCTCATTAACTCAAATGAGTTTTGATTTAATTTCAGC
GGCCAGCGCCTGGACCTCGCGGGCAGCGTCGCCCTCGGGTTCTGATTCAAGAACGGTTGTGCCGGCGGCG
GCAGTGCCTGGGTAGCTCACGCGCTGCGTGATACGGGACTCAAGAATGGGCAGCTCGTACCCGGCCAGCG
CCTCGGCAACCTCACCGCCGATGCGCGTGCCTTTGATCGCCCGCGACACGACAAAGGCCGCTTGTAGCCT
TCCATCCGTGACCTCAATGCGCTGCTTAACCAGCTCCACCAGGTCGGCGGTGGCCCATATGTCGTAAGGG
CTTGGCTGCACCGGAATCAGCACGAAGTCGGCTGCCTTGATCGCGGACACAGCCAAGTCCGCCGCCTGGG
GCGCTCCGTCGATCACTACGAAGTCGCGCCGGCCGATGGCCTTCACGTCGCGGTCAATCGTCGGGCGGTC
GATGCCGACAACGGTTAGCGGTTGATCTTCCCGCACGGCCGCCCAATCGCGGGCACTGCCCTGGGGATCG
GAATCGACTAACAGAACATCGGCCCCGGCGAGTTGCAGGGCGCGGGCTAGATGGGTTGCGATGGTCGTCT
TGCCTGACCCGCCTTTCTGGTTAAGTACAGCGATAACCTTCATGCGTTCCCCTTGCGTATTTGTTTATTT
ACTCATCGCATCATATACGCAGCGACCGCATGACGCAAGCTGTTTTACTCAAATACACATCACCTTTTTA
GACGGCGGCGCTCGGTTTCTTCAGCGGCCAAGCTGGCCGGCCAGGCCGCCAGCTTGGCATCAGACAAACC
GGCCAGGATTTCATGCAGCCGCACGGTTGAGACGTGCGCGGGCGGCTCGAACACGTACCCGGCCGCGATC
ATCTCCGCCTCGATCTCTTCGGTAATGAAAAACGGTTCGTCCTGGCCGTCCTGGTGCGGTTTCATGCTTG
TTCCTCTTGGCGTTCATTCTCGGCGGCCGCCAGGGCGTCGGCCTCGGTCAATGCGTCCTCACGGAAGGCA
CCGCGCCGCCTGGCCTCGGTGGGCGTCACTTCCTCGCTGCGCTCAAGTGCGCGGTACAGGGTCGAGCGAT
GCACGCCAAGCAGTGCAGCCGCCTCTTTCACGGTGCGGCCTTCCTGGTCGATCAGCTCGCGGGCGTGCGC
GATCTGTGCCGGGGTGAGGGTAGGGCGGGGGCCAAACTTCACGCCTCGGGCCTTGGCGGCCTCGCGCCCG
CTCCGGGTGCGGTCGATGATTAGGGAACGCTCGAACTCGGCAATGCCGGCGAACACGGTCAACACCATGC
GGCCGGCCGGCGTGGTGGTGTCGGCCCACGGCTCTGCCAGGCTACGCAGGCCCGCGCCGGCCTCCTGGAT
GCGCTCGGCAATGTCCAGTAGGTCGCGGGTGCTGCGGGCCAGGCGGTCTAGCCTGGTCACTGTCACAACG
TCGCCAGGGCGTAGGTGGTCAAGCATCCTGGCCAGCTCCGGGCGGTCGCGCCTGGTGCCGGTGATCTTCT
CGGAAAACAGCTTGGTGCAGCCGGCCGCGTGCAGTTCGGCCCGTTGGTTGGTCAAGTCCTGGTCGTCGGT
GCTGACGCGGGCATAGCCCAGCAGGCCAGCGGCGGCGCTCTTGTTCATGGCGTAATGTCTCCGGTTCTAG
TCGCAAGTATTCTACTTTATGCGACTAAAACACGCGACAAGAAAACGCCAGGAAAAGGGCAGGGCGGCAG
CCTGTCGCGTAACTTAGGACTTGTGCGACATGTCGTTTTCAGAAGACGGCTGCACTGAACGTCAGAAGCC
GACTGCACTATAGCAGCGGAGGGGTTGGATCAAAGTACTTTGATCCCGAGGGGAACCCTGTGGTTGGCAT
GCACATACAAATGGACGAACGGATAAACCT
