>Addgene plasmid #68580 | pMpGWB126 | addgene partial sequence | sequence record 127925 | CAT-R 5'-GCAACTGACTGAAATGCCTC-3'
AGTGATTTTTTTCTCCATTTTAGCTTCCTTAGCTCCTGAAAATCTCGACGGATCCTAACTCAAAATCCAC
ACATTATACGAGCCGGAAGCATAAAGTGTAAAGCCTGGGGTGCCTAATGCGGCCCCTCGAGGGGCCGCCA
TAGTGACTGGATATGTTGTGTTTTACAGTATTATGTAGTCTGTTTTTTATGCAAAATCTAATTTAATATA
TTGATATTTATATCATTTTACGTTTCTCGTTCAGCTTTTTTGTACAAACTTGTTGATAACTCTAGACCCA
AGCTTGGCACTGGCCGTCGTTTTACAACGTCGTGACTGGGAAAACCCTGGCGTTACCCAACTTAAT
