>Addgene plasmid #68580 | pMpGWB126 | addgene partial sequence | sequence record 127929 | ccdB-Fwd 5'-GCATGATGACCACCGATATG-3'
GGGGAATATAAATGTCAGGCTCCCTTATACACAGCCAGTTCTGCAGGTCGACCATAGTGACTGGATATGT
TGTGTTTTACAGTATTATGTAGTCTGTTTTTTATGCAAAATCTAATTTAATATATTGATATTTATATCAT
TTTACGTTTCTCGTTCAGCTTTCTTGTACAAAGTGGTTGATAACAGCGCTGGAGGCTCCGGTGGGAGCAT
GAGCGAGCTGATTAAGGAGAACATGCACATGAAGCTGTACATGGAGGGCACCGTGAACAACCACCACTTC
AAGTGCACATCCGAGGGCGAAGGCAAGCCCTACGAGGGCAC
