>Addgene plasmid #68580 | pMpGWB126 | addgene partial sequence | sequence record 129016 | Hygro-R 5'-tatccacgccctcctacatc-3'
AGAGAGACTGGTGATTTCAGCGTGTCCTCTCCAAATGAAATGAACTTCCTTATATAGAGGAAGGGTCTTG
CGAAGGATAGTGGGATTGTGCGTCATCCCTTACGTCAGTGGAGATATCACATCAATCCACTTGCTTTGAA
GACGTGGTTGGAACGTCTTCTTTTTCCACGATGCTCCTCGTGGGTGGGGGTCCATCTTTGGGACCACTGT
CGGCAGAGGCATCTTGAACGATAGCCTTTCCTTTATCGCAATGATGGCATTTGTAGGTGCCACCTTCCTT
TTCTACTGTCCTTTTGATGAAGTGACAGATAGCTGGGCAATGGAATCCGAGGAGGTTTCCCGATATTACC
CTTTG
